Addgene plasmid #149133: pGBW-m4046204
Purpose: Yeast Expression plasmid for SARS-CoV-2 nsp2
Depositing lab: Ginkgo Bioworks & Benjie Chen. Depositing organization: Ginkgo Bioworks.
Backbone
  Vector backbone: AmpR; 2u URA3
  Backbone size w/o insert (bp): 4078
  Vector type: Yeast Expression
  Selectable markers: URA3
Growth in bacteria
  Bacterial resistance: Ampicillin, 100 μg/mL
  Growth temperature: 37°C
  Growth strain: DH5alpha
  Copy number: High Copy
Gene/Insert
  Gene/Insert name: SARS-CoV-2 nsp2
  Species: S. cerevisiae (budding yeast); Severe acute respiratory syndrome coronavirus 2
  Insert size (bp): 1907
  Mutation: wt
  Entrez Gene: ORF1ab (a.k.a. GU280_gp01)
  Promoter: pTEF1
  Tag / fusion protein: Cleavable thrombin;6xHIS (C terminal on backbone)
  Cloning method: Unknown
Resource information
  A portion of this plasmid was derived from a plasmid made by: GinkgoBioworks
Depositor comments: NCBI Reference Sequence: YP_009725298.1. Created by gene synthesis with Not1 site. NGS used for QC was performed by Ginkgo and may not fully cover the entire plasmid.
How to cite: pGBW-m4046204 was a gift from Ginkgo Bioworks & Benjie Chen (Addgene plasmid # 149133 ; http://n2t.net/addgene:149133 ; RRID:Addgene_149133)
