[The description below was written by a language model from this plasmid's Addgene catalogue record and pLannotate feature annotations shown in this document.]
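Description:
pGBW-m4046204 is an E. coli–yeast shuttle plasmid for expressing SARS-CoV-2 nsp2 in Saccharomyces cerevisiae. It is built on a 2μ/URA3 backbone. The 2μ origin supports episomal, multicopy maintenance in yeast, and URA3 complements uracil auxotrophy in ura3 hosts and can be counterselected with 5-FOA. In bacteria the plasmid replicates from a high-copy ColE1/pUC-type origin and is selected with ampicillin. In the annotated sequence the β-lactamase gene sits downstream of a cat promoter. Short phage T3 and T7 early terminators flank the bacterial origin, and a tonB terminator lies at the upstream end of the resistance cassette, presumably to insulate these modules from read-through transcription. A short rop-like segment is also annotated next to AmpR, although the record lists the plasmid as high copy.

The expression cassette places a synthesized, wild-type nsp2 coding sequence of about 1.9 kb between the constitutive yeast TEF1 promoter and a CYC1 terminator fragment. The automated annotation matches this ORF to a fragment of the SARS-CoV-2 replicase polyprotein 1a. The nsp10 function text attached to that hit is generic polyprotein boilerplate and does not describe the insert, which the catalogue entry identifies as nsp2 from ORF1ab. The listing of budding yeast alongside the virus as species may reflect codon adaptation, but this is not stated. According to the record, the backbone supplies a C-terminal thrombin-cleavable 6xHis tag, which allows affinity purification followed by tag removal, though the tag is not separately annotated in the feature table. The depositor notes that the sequencing used for quality control may not cover the entire plasmid. The construct is suited to producing tagged nsp2 in yeast for purification or for functional and interaction studies.
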