Features (pLannotate 1.2.2; 13 found; start..end, strand, type, name):
     10..417     +  promoter       TEF1 promoter: S. cerevisiae TEF1; promoter for EF-1α
    434..2350    +  CDS            R1A_SARS2 (fragment): Experimental evidence at protein level: Swiss-Prot protein existence level 1. [Non-structural protein 10]: Plays a pivotal role in viral transcription by stimulating both nsp14 3'-5' exoribonuclease and nsp16 2'-O-methyltransferase activities. Therefore plays an essential role in viral mRNAs cap methylation. From Severe acute respiratory syndrome coronavirus 2 (2019-nCoV) (SARS-CoV-2).
   2406..2578    +  terminator     CYC1 terminator (fragment): S. cerevisiae CYC1; transcription terminator for CYC1
   2614..2790    +  promoter       URA3 promoter (fragment): S. cerevisiae URA3
   2791..3594    +  CDS            URA3: orotidine-5'-phosphate decarboxylase, required for uracil biosynthesis; S. cerevisiae URA3; yeast auxotrophic marker, counterselectable with 5-fluoroorotic acid (5-FOA)
   3677..4659    -  rep_origin     2μ ori: yeast 2μ plasmid origin of replication
   4737..4766    +  terminator     T3Te terminator: phage T3 early transcription terminator
   4788..5375    +  rep_origin     ori: high-copy-number ColE1/pMB1/pBR322/pUC origin of replication
   5387..5414    -  terminator     T7Te terminator: phage T7 early transcription terminator
   5438..5629    -  CDS            rop: Rop protein, which maintains plasmids at low copy number; rop
   5630..6490    -  CDS            AmpR: β-lactamase; bla; confers resistance to ampicillin, carbenicillin, and related antibiotics
   6491..6593    -  promoter       cat promoter: promoter of the E. coli cat gene encoding chloramphenicol acetyltransferase
   6594..6625    -  terminator     tonB terminator: bidirectional E. coli tonB-P14 transcription terminator
>Addgene plasmid #149133 | pGBW-m4046204 | depositor full sequence | sequence record 291586 | Full Sequence
GCGGCCGCCCCACACACCATAGCTTCAAAATGTTTCTACTCCTTTTTTACTCTTCCAGATTTTCTCGGAC
TCCGCGCATCGCCGTACCACTTCAAAACACCCAAGCACAGCATACTAAATTTCCCCTCTTTCTTCCTCTA
GGGTGTCGTTAATTACCCGTACTAAAGGTTTGGAAAAGAAAAAAGAGACCGCCTCGTTTCTTTTTCTTCG
TCGAAAAAGGCAATAAAAATTTTTATCACGTTTCTTTTTCTTGAAAATTTTTTTTTTTGATTTTTTTCTC
TTTCGATGACCTCCCATTGATATTTAAGTTAATAAACGGTCTTCAATTTCTCAAGTTTCAGTTTCATTTT
TCTTGTTCTATTACAACTTTTTTTACTTCTTGCTCATTAGAAAGAAAGCATAGCAATCTAATCTAAGTTT
TAATTACAAAATGTACACTCGCTATGTCGATAACAACTTCTGTGGCCCTGATGGCTACCCTCTTGAGTGC
ATTAAAGACCTTCTAGCACGTGCTGGTAAAGCTTCATGCACTTTGTCCGAACAACTGGACTTTATTGACA
CTAAGAGGGGTGTATACTGCTGCCGTGAACATGAGCATGAAATTGCTTGGTACACGGAACGTTCTGAAAA
GAGCTATGAATTGCAGACACCTTTTGAAATTAAATTGGCAAAGAAATTTGACACCTTCAATGGGGAATGT
CCAAATTTTGTATTTCCCTTAAATTCCATAATCAAGACTATTCAACCAAGGGTTGAAAAGAAAAAGCTTG
ATGGCTTTATGGGTAGAATTCGATCTGTCTATCCAGTTGCGTCACCAAATGAATGCAACCAAATGTGCCT
TTCAACTCTCATGAAGTGTGATCATTGTGGTGAAACTTCATGGCAGACGGGCGATTTTGTTAAAGCCACT
TGCGAATTTTGTGGCACTGAGAATTTGACTAAAGAAGGTGCCACTACTTGTGGTTACTTACCCCAAAATG
CTGTTGTTAAAATTTATTGTCCAGCATGTCACAATTCAGAAGTAGGACCTGAGCATAGTCTTGCCGAATA
CCATAATGAATCTGGCTTGAAAACCATTCTTCGTAAGGGTGGTCGCACTATTGCCTTTGGAGGCTGTGTG
TTCTCTTATGTTGGTTGCCATAACAAGTGTGCCTATTGGGTTCCACGTGCTAGCGCTAACATAGGTTGTA
ACCATACAGGTGTTGTTGGAGAAGGTTCCGAAGGTCTTAATGACAACCTTCTTGAAATACTCCAAAAAGA
GAAAGTCAACATCAATATTGTTGGTGACTTTAAACTTAATGAAGAGATCGCCATTATTTTGGCATCTTTT
TCTGCTTCCACAAGTGCTTTTGTGGAAACTGTGAAAGGTTTGGATTATAAAGCATTCAAACAAATTGTTG
AATCCTGTGGTAATTTTAAAGTTACAAAAGGAAAAGCTAAAAAAGGTGCCTGGAATATTGGTGAACAGAA
ATCAATACTGAGTCCTCTTTATGCATTTGCATCAGAGGCTGCTCGTGTTGTACGATCAATTTTCTCCCGC
ACTCTTGAAACTGCTCAAAATTCTGTGCGTGTTTTACAGAAGGCCGCTATAACAATACTAGATGGAATTT
CACAGTATTCACTGAGACTCATTGATGCTATGATGTTCACATCTGATTTGGCTACTAACAATCTAGTTGT
AATGGCCTACATTACAGGTGGTGTTGTTCAGTTGACTTCGCAGTGGCTAACTAACATCTTTGGCACTGTT
TATGAAAAACTCAAACCCGTCCTTGATTGGCTTGAAGAGAAGTTTAAGGAAGGTGTAGAGTTTCTTAGAG
ACGGTTGGGAAATTGTTAAATTTATCTCAACCTGTGCTTGTGAAATTGTCGGTGGACAAATTGTCACCTG
TGCAAAGGAAATTAAGGAGAGTGTTCAGACATTCTTTAAGCTTGTAAATAAATTTTTGGCTTTGTGTGCT
GACTCTATCATTATTGGTGGAGCTAAACTTAAAGCCTTGAATTTAGGTGAAACATTTGTCACGCACTCAA
AGGGATTGTACAGAAAGTGTGTTAAATCCAGAGAAGAAACTGGCCTACTCATGCCTCTAAAAGCCCCAAA
AGAAATTATCTTCTTAGAGGGAGAAACACTTCCCACAGAAGTGTTAACAGAGGAAGTTGTCTTGAAAACT
GGTGATTTACAACCATTAGAACAACCTACTAGTGAAGCTGTTGAAGCTCCATTGGTTGGTACACCAGTTT
GTATTAACGGGCTTATGTTGCTCGAAATCAAAGACACAGAAAAGTACTGTGCCCTTGCACCTAATATGAT
GGTAACAAACAATACCTTCACACTCAAAGGCCTCGTGCCGAGAGGTTCTCACCATCATCACCATCATTAA
ACAGGCCCCTTTTCCTTTGTCGATATCATGTAATTAGTTATGTCACGCTTACATTCACGCCCTCCTCCCA
CATCCGCTCTAACCGAAAAGGAAGGAGTTAGACAACCTGAAGTCTAGGTCCCTATTTATTTTTTTTAATA
GTTATGTTAGTATTAAGAACGTTATTTATATTTCAAATTTTTCTTTTTTTTCTGTACAAAGCGGCCGCCG
AACCACTAGTGCACTGCAGTACACGGTTTCCTTGAAATTTTTTTGATTCGGTAATCTCCGAACAGAAGGA
AGAACGAAGGAAGGAGCACAGACTTAGATTGGTATATATACGCATATGTAGTGTTGAAGAAACATGAAAT
TGCCCAGTATTCTTAACCCAACTGCACAGAACAAAAACGTGCAGGAAACGAAGATAAATCATGTCGAAAG
CTACATATAAGGAACGTGCTGCTACTCATCCTAGTCCTGTTGCTGCCAAGCTATTTAATATCATGCACGA
AAAGCAAACAAACTTGTGTGCTTCATTGGATGTTCGTACCACCAAGGAATTACTGGAGTTAGTTGAAGCA
TTAGGTCCCAAAATTTGTTTACTAAAAACACATGTGGATATCTTGACTGATTTTTCCATGGAGGGCACAG
TTAAGCCGCTAAAGGCATTATCCGCCAAGTACAATTTTTTACTCTTCGAGGACAGAAAATTTGCTGACAT
TGGTAATACAGTCAAATTGCAGTACTCTGCGGGTGTATACAGAATAGCAGAATGGGCAGACATTACGAAT
GCACACGGTGTGGTGGGCCCAGGTATTGTTAGCGGTTTGAAGCAGGCGGCAGAAGAAGTAACAAAGGAAC
CTAGAGGCCTTTTGATGTTAGCAGAATTGTCATGCAAGGGCTCCCTATCTACTGGAGAATATACTAAGGG
TACTGTTGACATTGCGAAGAGCGACAAAGATTTTGTTATCGGCTTTATTGCTCAAAGAGACATGGGTGGA
AGAGATGAAGGTTACGATTGGTTGATTATGACACCCGGTGTGGGTTTAGATGACAAGGGAGATGCATTGG
GTCAACAGTATAGAACCGTGGATGATGTGGTTTCTACAGGATCTGACATTATTATTGTTGGAAGAGGACT
ATTTGCAAAGGGAAGGGATGCTAAGGTAGAGGGTGAACGTTACAGAAAAGCAGGCTGGGAAGCATATTTG
AGAAGATGCGGCCAGCAAAACTAAAAAACTGTATTATAAGTAAATGCATGTATACTAAACTCACAAATTA
GAGCTTCAATTTAATTATATCAGTTATTACCCGAGTAACGAAGCATCTGTGCTTCATTTTGTAGAACAAA
AATGCAACGCGAGAGCGCTAATTTTTCAAACAAAGAATCTGAGCTGCATTTTTACAGAACAGAAATGCAA
CGCGAAAGCGCTATTTTACCAACGAAGAATCTGTGCTTCATTTTTGTAAAACAAAAATGCAACGCGAGAG
CGCTAATTTTTCAAACAAAGAATCTGAGCTGCATTTTTACAGAACAGAAATGCAACGCGAGAGCGCTATT
TTACCAACAAAGAATCTATACTTCTTTTTTGTTCTACAAAAATGCATCCCGAGAGCGCTATTTTTCTAAC
AAAGCATCTTAGATTACTTTTTTTCTCCTTTGTGCGCTCTATAATGCAGTCTCTTGATAACTTTTTGCAC
TGTAGGTCCGTTAAGGTTAGAAGAAGGCTACTTTGGTGTCTATTTTCTCTTCCATAAAAAAAGCCTGACT
CCACTTCCCGCGTTTACTGATTACTAGCGAAGCTGCGGGTGCATTTTTTCAAGATAAAGGCATCCCCGAT
TATATTCTATACCGATGTGGATTGCGCATACTTTGTGAACAGAAAGTGATAGCGTTGATGATTCTTCATT
GGTCAGAAAATTATGAACGGTTTCTTCTATTTTGTCTCTATATACTACGTATAGGAAATGTTTACATTTT
CGTATTGTTTTCGATTCACTCTATGAATAGTTCTTACTACAATTTTTTTGTCTAAAGAGTAATACTAGAG
ATAAACATAAAAAATGTAGAGGTCGAGTTTAGATGCAAGTTCAAGGAGCGAAAGGTGGATGGGTAGGTTA
TATAGGGATATAGCACAGAGATATATAGCAAAGAGATACTTTTGAGCAATGTTTGTGGAAGCGGTATTCG
CAATATTTTAGTAGCTCGTTACAGTCCGGTGCGTTTTTGGTTTTTTGAAAGTGCGTCATCAGAGCGCTTT
TGGTTTTCAAAAGCGCTCTGAAGTTCCTATACTTTCTAGCTAGAGAATAGGAACTTCCCGAGCGGCCGCG
TGTTACAAGCTTGACTCCAGCGTAACTGGACTGCAATCAACTCACTGGCTCACCTTCACGGGTGGGCCTT
TCTTCGGTAGAAAATCAAAGGATCTTCTTGAGATCCTTTTTTTCTGCGCGTAATCTGCTGCTTGCAAACA
AAAAAACCACCGCTACCAGCGGTGGTTTGTTTGCCGGATCAAGAGCTACCAACTCTTTTTCCGAGGTAAC
TGGCTTCAGCAGAGCGCAGATACCAAATACTGTTCTTCTAGTGTAGCCGTAGTTAGGCCACCACTTCAAG
AACTCTGTAGCACCGCCTACATACCTCGCTCTGCTAATCCTGTTACCAGTGGCTGCTGCCAGTGGCGATA
AGTCGTGTCTTACCGGGTTGGACTCAAGACGATAGTTACCGGATAAGGCGCAGCGGTCGGGCTGAACGGG
GGGTTCGTGCACACAGCCCAGCTTGGAGCGAACGACCTACACCGAACTGAGATACCTACAGCGTGAGCTA
TGAGAAAGCGCCACGCTTCCCGAAGGGAGAAAGGCGGACAGGTATCCGGTAAGCGGCAGGGTCGGAACAG
GAGAGCGCACGAGGGAGCTTCCAGGGGTAAACGCCTGGTATCTTTATAGTCCTGTCGGGTTTCGCCACCT
CTGACTTGAGCATCGATTTTTGTGATGCTCGTCAGGGGGGCGGAGCCTATGGAAAAACGCCAGCAACGCA
GAAAGGCCCACCCGAAGGTGAGCCAGGTGATTACATTTGGGCCCTCATCAGAGGTTTTCACCGTCATCAC
CGAAACGCGCGAGGCAGCTGCGGTAAAGCTCATCAGCGTGGTCGTGAAGCGATTCACAGATGTCTGCCTG
TTCATCCGCGTCCAGCTCGTTGAGTTTCTCCAGAAGCGTTAATGTCTGGCTTCTGATAAAGCGGGCCATG
TTAAGGGCGGTTTTTTCCTGTTTGGTCACTTACCAATGCTTAATCAGTGAGGCACCTATCTCAGCGATCT
GTCTATTTCGTTCATCCATAGTTGCCTGACTCCCCGTCGTGTAGATAACTACGATGCGGGAGGGCTTACC
ATCTGGCCCCAGTGCTGCAATGATACCGCGAGACCCACGCTCACCGGCTCCAGATTTATCAGCAATAAAC
CAGCCAGCCGGGAGGGCCGAGCGCAGAAGTGATCCTGCAACTTTATCCGCCTCCATCCAGTCTATTAATT
GTTGCCGGGAAGCTAGAGTAAGTAGTTCGCCAGTTAATAGTTTGCGCAACGTTGTTGCCATTGCTACAGG
CATCGTGGTGTCACGCTCGTCGTTTGGTATGGCTTCATTCAGCTCCGGTTCCCAACGATCAAGGCGAGTT
ACATGATCCCCCATGTTGTGCAAAAAAGCGGTTAGCTCCTTCGGTCCTCCGATCGTTGCCAGAAGTAAGT
TGGCCGCAGTGTTATCACTCATGGTTATGGCAGCACTGCATAATTCTCTTACTGTCATGCCATCCGTGAG
ATGCTTTTCTGTGACTGGTGAGTACTCAACCAAGTCATTCTGAGAATAGTGTATGCGGCGACCGAGTTGC
TCTTGCCCGGCGTCAATACGGGATAATACCGCGCCACATAGCAGAACTTTAAAAGTGCTCATCATTGGAA
AACGTTCTTCGGGGCGTAAACTCTCAAGGATCTTACCGCTGTTGAGATCCAGTTCGATGTAACCCACTCG
TGCACCCAACTGATCTTCAGCATCTTTTACTTTCACCAGCGTTTCTGGGTGAGCAAAAACAGGAAGGCAA
AATGCCGCAAAAAAGGGAATAAGGGCGACACGGAAATGTTGAATACTCATTTTAGCTTCCTTAGCTCCTG
AAAATCTCGATAACTCAAAAAATACGCCCGGTAGTGATCTTATTTCATTATGGTGAAAGTTGGAACCTCT
TACGTGCCGATCAAGTCAAAAGCCTCCGGTCGGAGGCTTTTGACTTTCTGCTATGGAGGTCAGGTATGAT
TTAAATGGTCAGTTAGA
