Features (pLannotate 1.2.2; 13 found; start..end, strand, type, name):
     10..417     +  promoter       TEF1 promoter: S. cerevisiae TEF1; promoter for EF-1α
    434..2350    +  CDS            R1A_SARS2 (fragment): Experimental evidence at protein level: Swiss-Prot protein existence level 1. [Non-structural protein 10]: Plays a pivotal role in viral transcription by stimulating both nsp14 3'-5' exoribonuclease and nsp16 2'-O-methyltransferase activities. Therefore plays an essential role in viral mRNAs cap methylation. From Severe acute respiratory syndrome coronavirus 2 (2019-nCoV) (SARS-CoV-2).
   2406..2578    +  terminator     CYC1 terminator (fragment): S. cerevisiae CYC1; transcription terminator for CYC1
   2614..2790    +  promoter       URA3 promoter (fragment): S. cerevisiae URA3
   2791..3594    +  CDS            URA3: orotidine-5'-phosphate decarboxylase, required for uracil biosynthesis; S. cerevisiae URA3; yeast auxotrophic marker, counterselectable with 5-fluoroorotic acid (5-FOA)
   3677..4659    -  rep_origin     2μ ori: yeast 2μ plasmid origin of replication
   4737..4766    +  terminator     T3Te terminator: phage T3 early transcription terminator
   4788..5375    +  rep_origin     ori: high-copy-number ColE1/pMB1/pBR322/pUC origin of replication
   5387..5414    -  terminator     T7Te terminator: phage T7 early transcription terminator
   5438..5629    -  CDS            rop: Rop protein, which maintains plasmids at low copy number; rop
   5630..6490    -  CDS            AmpR: β-lactamase; bla; confers resistance to ampicillin, carbenicillin, and related antibiotics
   6491..6593    -  promoter       cat promoter: promoter of the E. coli cat gene encoding chloramphenicol acetyltransferase
   6594..6625    -  terminator     tonB terminator: bidirectional E. coli tonB-P14 transcription terminator
>Addgene plasmid #149133 | pGBW-m4046204 | addgene full sequence | sequence record 298231 | Ginkgo NGS Result
GCGGCCGCCCCACACACCATAGCTTCAAAATGTTTCTACTCCTTTTTTACTCTTCCAGATTTTCTCGGAC
TCCGCGCATCGCCGTACCACTTCAAAACACCCAAGCACAGCATACTAAATTTCCCCTCTTTCTTCCTCTA
GGGTGTCGTTAATTACCCGTACTAAAGGTTTGGAAAAGAAAAAAGAGACCGCCTCGTTTCTTTTTCTTCG
TCGAAAAAGGCAATAAAAATTTTTATCACGTTTCTTTTNNNNGAAAATTTTTTTTTTTGATTTTTTTCTC
TTTCGATGACCTCCCATTGATATTTAAGTTAATAAACGGTCTTCAATTTCTCAAGTTTCAGTTTCATTTT
TCTTGTTCTATTACAACTTTTTTTACTTCTTGCTCATTAGAAAGAAAGCATAGCAATCTAATCTAAGTTT
TAATTACAAAATGTACACTCGCTATGTCGATAACAACTTCTGTGGCCCTGATGGCTACCCTCTTGAGTGC
ATTAAAGACCTTCTAGCACGTGCTGGTAAAGCTTCATGCACTTTGTCCGAACAACTGGACTTTATTGACA
CTAAGAGGGGTGTATACTGCTGCCGTGAACATGAGCATGAAATTGCTTGGTACACGGAACGTTCTGAAAA
GAGCTATGAATTGCAGACACCTTTTGAAATTAAATTGGCAAAGAAATTTGACACCTTCAATGGGGAATGT
CCAAATTTTGTATTTCCCTTAAATTCCATAATCAAGACTATTCAACCAAGGGTTGAAAAGAAAAAGCTTG
ATGGCTTTATGGGTAGAATTCGATCTGTCTATCCAGTTGCGTCACCAAATGAATGCAACCAAATGTGCCT
TTCAACTCTCATGAAGTGTGATCATTGTGGTGAAACTTCATGGCAGACGGGCGATTTTGTTAAAGCCACT
TGCGAATTTTGTGGCACTGAGAATTTGACTAAAGAAGGTGCCACTACTTGTGGTTACTTACCCCAAAATG
CTGTTGTTAAAATTTATTGTCCAGCATGTCACAATTCAGAAGTAGGACCTGAGCATAGTCTTGCCGAATA
CCATAATGAATCTGGCTTGAAAACCATTCTTCGTAAGGGTGGTCGCACTATTGCCTTTGGAGGCTGTGTG
TTCTCTTATGTTGGTTGCCATAACAAGTGTGCCTATTGGGTTCCACGTGCTAGCGCTAACATAGGTTGTA
ACCATACAGGTGTTGTTGGAGAAGGTTCCGAAGGTCTTAATGACAACCTTCTTGAAATACTCCAAAAAGA
GAAAGTCAACATCAATATTGTTGGTGACTTTAAACTTAATGAAGAGATCGCCATTATTTTGGCATCTTTT
TCTGCTTCCACAAGTGCTTTTGTGGAAACTGTGAAAGGTTTGGATTATAAAGCATTCAAACAAATTGTTG
AATCCTGTGGTAATTTTAAAGTTACAAAAGGAAAAGCTAAAAAAGGTGCCTGGAATATTGGTGAACAGAA
ATCAATACTGAGTCCTCTTTATGCATTTGCATCAGAGGCTGCTCGTGTTGTACGATCAATTTTCTCCCGC
ACTCTTGAAACTGCTCAAAATTCTGTGCGTGTTTTACAGAAGGCCGCTATAACAATACTAGATGGAATTT
CACAGTATTCACTGAGACTCATTGATGCTATGATGTTCACATCTGATTTGGCTACTAACAATCTAGTTGT
AATGGCCTACATTACAGGTGGTGTTGTTCAGTTGACTTCGCAGTGGCTAACTAACATCTTTGGCACTGTT
TATGAAAAACTCAAACCCGTCCTTGATTGGCTTGAAGAGAAGTTTAAGGAAGGTGTAGAGTTTCTTAGAG
ACGGTTGGGAAATTGTTAAATTTATCTCAACCTGTGCTTGTGAAATTGTCGGTGGACAAATTGTCACCTG
TGCAAAGGAAATTAAGGAGAGTGTTCAGACATTCTTTAAGCTTGTAAATAAATTTTTGGCTTTGTGTGCT
GACTCTATCATTATTGGTGGAGCTAAACTTAAAGCCTTGAATTTAGGTGAAACATTTGTCACGCACTCAA
AGGGATTGTACAGAAAGTGTGTTAAATCCAGAGAAGAAACTGGCCTACTCATGCCTCTAAAAGCCCCAAA
AGAAATTATCTTCTTAGAGGGAGAAACACTTCCCACAGAAGTGTTAACAGAGGAAGTTGTCTTGAAAACT
GGTGATTTACAACCATTAGAACAACCTACTAGTGAAGCTGTTGAAGCTCCATTGGTTGGTACACCAGTTT
GTATTAACGGGCTTATGTTGCTCGAAATCAAAGACACAGAAAAGTACTGTGCCCTTGCACCTAATATGAT
GGTAACAAACAATACCTTCACACTCAAAGGCCTCGTGCCGAGAGGTTCTCACCATCATCACCATCATTAA
ACAGGCCCCTTTTCCTTTGTCGATATCATGTAATTAGTTATGTCACGCTTACATTCACGCCCTCCTCCCA
CATCCGCTCTAACCGAAAAGGAAGGAGTTAGACAACCTGAAGTCTAGGTCCCTATTTATTTTTTTTAATA
GTTATGTTAGTATTAAGAACGTTATTTATATTTCAAATTTTTCTTTTTTTTCTGTACAAAGCGGCCGCCG
AACCACTAGTGCACTGCAGTACACGGTTTCCTTGAAATTTTTTTGATTCGGTAATCTCCGAACAGAAGGA
AGAACGAAGGAAGGAGCACAGACTTAGATTGGTATATATACGCATATGTAGTGTTGAAGAAACATGAAAT
TGCCCAGTATTCTTAACCCAACTGCACAGAACAAAAACGTGCAGGAAACGAAGATAAATCATGTCGAAAG
CTACATATAAGGAACGTGCTGCTACTCATCCTAGTCCTGTTGCTGCCAAGCTATTTAATATCATGCACGA
AAAGCAAACAAACTTGTGTGCTTCATTGGATGTTCGTACCACCAAGGAATTACTGGAGTTAGTTGAAGCA
TTAGGTCCCAAAATTTGTTTACTAAAAACACATGTGGATATCTTGACTGATTTTTCCATGGAGGGCACAG
TTAAGCCGCTAAAGGCATTATCCGCCAAGTACAATTTTTTACTCTTCGAGGACAGAAAATTTGCTGACAT
TGGTAATACAGTCAAATTGCAGTACTCTGCGGGTGTATACAGAATAGCAGAATGGGCAGACATTACGAAT
GCACACGGTGTGGTGGGCCCAGGTATTGTTAGCGGTTTGAAGCAGGCGGCAGAAGAAGTAACAAAGGAAC
CTAGAGGCCTTTTGATGTTAGCAGAATTGTCATGCAAGGGCTCCCTATCTACTGGAGAATATACTAAGGG
TACTGTTGACATTGCGAAGAGCGACAAAGATTTTGTTATCGGCTTTATTGCTCAAAGAGACATGGGTGGA
AGAGATGAAGGTTACGATTGGTTGATTATGACACCCGGTGTGGGTTTAGATGACAAGGGAGATGCATTGG
GTCAACAGTATAGAACCGTGGATGATGTGGTTTCTACAGGATCTGACATTATTATTGTTGGAAGAGGACT
ATTTGCAAAGGGAAGGGATGCTAAGGTAGAGGGTGAACGTTACAGAAAAGCAGGCTGGGAAGCATATTTG
AGAAGATGCGGCCAGCAAAACTAAAAAACTGTATTATAAGTAAATGCATGTATACTAAACTCACAAATTA
GAGCTTCAATTTAATTATATCAGTTATTACCCGAGTAACGAAGCATCTGTGCTTCATTTTGTAGAACAAA
AATGCAACGCGAGAGCGCTAATTTTTCAAACAAAGAATCTGAGCTGCATTTTTACAGAACAGAAATGCAA
CGCGAAAGCGCTATTTTACCAACGAAGAATCTGTGCTTCATTTTTGTAAAACAAAAATGCAACGCGAGAG
CGCTAATTTTTCAAACAAAGAATCTGAGCTGCATTTTTACAGAACAGAAATGCAACGCGAGAGCGCTATT
TTACCAACAAAGAATCTATACTTCTTTTTTGTTCTACAAAAATGCATCCCGAGAGCGCTATTTTTCTAAC
AAAGCATCTTAGATTACTTTTTTTCTCCTTTGTGCGCTCTATAATGCAGTCTCTTGATAACTTTTTGCAC
TGTAGGTCCGTTAAGGTTAGAAGAAGGCTACTTTGGTGTCTATTTTCTCTTCCATAAAAAAAGCCTGACT
CCACTTCCCGCGTTTACTGATTACTAGCGAAGCTGCGGGTGCATTTTTTCAAGATAAAGGCATCCCCGAT
TATATTCTATACCGATGTGGATTGCGCATACTTTGTGAACAGAAAGTGATAGCGTTGATGATTCTTCATT
GGTCAGAAAATTATGAACGGTTTCTTCTATTTTGTCTCTATATACTACGTATAGGAAATGTTTACATTTT
CGTATTGTTTTCGATTCACTCTATGAATAGTTCTTACTACAATTTTTTTGTCTAAAGAGTAATACTAGAG
ATAAACATAAAAAATGTAGAGGTCGAGTTTAGATGCAAGTTCAAGGAGCGAAAGGTGGATGGGTAGGTTA
TATAGGGATATAGCACAGAGATATATAGCAAAGAGATACTTTTGAGCAATGTTTGTGGAAGCGGTATTCG
CAATATTTTAGTAGCTCGTTACAGTCCGGTGCGTTTTTGGTTTTTTGAAAGTGCGTCATCAGAGCGCTTT
TGGTTTTCAAAAGCGCTCTGAAGTTCCTATACTTTCTAGCTAGAGAATAGGAACTTCCCGAGCGGCCGCG
TGTTACAAGCTTGACTCCAGCGTAACTGGACTGCAATCAACTCACTGGCTCACCTTCACGGGTGGGCCTT
TCTTCGGTAGAAAATCAAAGGATCTTCTTGAGATCCTTTTTTTCTGCGCGTAATCTGCTGCTTGCAAACA
AAAAAACCACCGCTACCAGCGGTGGTTTGTTTGCCGGATCAAGAGCTACCAACTCTTTTTCCGAGGTAAC
TGGCTTCAGCAGAGCGCAGATACCAAATACTGTTCTTCTAGTGTAGCCGTAGTTAGGCCACCACTTCAAG
AACTCTGTAGCACCGCCTACATACCTCGCTCTGCTAATCCTGTTACCAGTGGCTGCTGCCAGTGGCGATA
AGTCGTGTCTTACCGGGTTGGACTCAAGACGATAGTTACCGGATAAGGCGCAGCGGTCGGGCTGAACGGG
GGGTTCGTGCACACAGCCCAGCTTGGAGCGAACGACCTACACCGAACTGAGATACCTACAGCGTGAGCTA
TGAGAAAGCGCCACGCTTCCCGAAGGGAGAAAGGCGGACAGGTATCCGGTAAGCGGCAGGGTCGGAACAG
GAGAGCGCACGAGGGAGCTTCCAGGGGTAAACGCCTGGTATCTTTATAGTCCTGTCGGGTTTCGCCACCT
CTGACTTGAGCATCGATTTTTGTGATGCTCGTCAGGGGGGCGGAGCCTATGGAAAAACGCCAGCAACGCA
GAAAGGCCCACCCGAAGGTGAGCCAGGTGATTACATTTGGGCCCTCATCAGAGGTTTTCACCGTCATCAC
CGAAACGCGCGAGGCAGCTGCGGTAAAGCTCATCAGCGTGGTCGTGAAGCGATTCACAGATGTCTGCCTG
TTCATCCGCGTCCAGCTCGTTGAGTTTCTCCAGAAGCGTTAATGTCTGGCTTCTGATAAAGCGGGCCATG
TTAAGGGCGGTTTTTTCCTGTTTGGTCACTTACCAATGCTTAATCAGTGAGGCACCTATCTCAGCGATCT
GTCTATTTCGTTCATCCATAGTTGCCTGACTCCCCGTCGTGTAGATAACTACGATGCGGGAGGGCTTACC
ATCTGGCCCCAGTGCTGCAATGATACCGCGAGACCCACGCTCACCGGCTCCAGATTTATCAGCAATAAAC
CAGCCAGCCGGGAGGGCCGAGCGCAGAAGTGATCCTGCAACTTTATCCGCCTCCATCCAGTCTATTAATT
GTTGCCGGGAAGCTAGAGTAAGTAGTTCGCCAGTTAATAGTTTGCGCAACGTTGTTGCCATTGCTACAGG
CATCGTGGTGTCACGCTCGTCGTTTGGTATGGCTTCATTCAGCTCCGGTTCCCAACGATCAAGGCGAGTT
ACATGATCCCCCATGTTGTGCAAAAAAGCGGTTAGCTCCTTCGGTCCTCCGATCGTTGCCAGAAGTAAGT
TGGCCGCAGTGTTATCACTCATGGTTATGGCAGCACTGCATAATTCTCTTACTGTCATGCCATCCGTGAG
ATGCTTTTCTGTGACTGGTGAGTACTCAACCAAGTCATTCTGAGAATAGTGTATGCGGCGACCGAGTTGC
TCTTGCCCGGCGTCAATACGGGATAATACCGCGCCACATAGCAGAACTTTAAAAGTGCTCATCATTGGAA
AACGTTCTTCGGGGCGTAAACTCTCAAGGATCTTACCGCTGTTGAGATCCAGTTCGATGTAACCCACTCG
TGCACCCAACTGATCTTCAGCATCTTTTACTTTCACCAGCGTTTCTGGGTGAGCAAAAACAGGAAGGCAA
AATGCCGCAAAAAAGGGAATAAGGGCGACACGGAAATGTTGAATACTCATTTTAGCTTCCTTAGCTCCTG
AAAATCTCGATAACTCAAAAAATACGCCCGGTAGTGATCTTATTTCATTATGGTGAAAGTTGGAACCTCT
TACGTGCCGATCAAGTCAAAAGCCTCCGGTCGGAGGCTTTTGACTTTCTGCTATGGAGGTCAGGTATGAT
TTAAATGGTCAGTTAGA
